Addgene plasmid #76376: ERBB2 gRNA (BRDN0001146057)
Purpose: 3rd generation lentiviral gRNA plasmid targeting human ERBB2
Depositing lab: John Doench & David Root. Depositing organization: Broad Institute. Publication: Optimized sgRNA design to maximize activity and minimize off-target effects of CRISPR-Cas9. Doench JG, Fusi N, Sullender M, Hegde M, Vaimberg EW, Donovan KF, Smith I, Tothova Z, Wilen C, Orchard R, Virgin HW, Listgarten J, Root DE. Nat Biotechnol. 2016 Jan 18. doi: 10.1038/nbt.3437. PubMed 26780180.
Backbone
  Vector backbone: lentiGuide-Puro
  Backbone manufacturer: Zhang Lab (Addgene plasmid # 52963)
  Vector type: Mammalian Expression, Lentiviral, CRISPR
  Selectable markers: Puromycin
Growth in bacteria
  Bacterial resistance: Ampicillin, 100 μg/mL
  Growth temperature: 37°C
  Growth strain: DH5alpha
  Copy number: High Copy
Gene/Insert
  Gene/Insert name: ERBB2 (alt names: ERBB2; NM_001005862.2)
  gRNA/shRNA sequence: TCATCGCTCACAACCAAGTG
  Species: H. sapiens (human)
  Entrez Gene: ERBB2 (a.k.a. CD340, HER-2, HER-2/neu, HER2, MLN 19, MLN-19, NEU, NGL, TKR1, VSCN2, c-ERB-2, c-ERB2, p185(erbB2))
  Promoter: hU6
  Cloning method: Unknown
  Sequencing primers: 5′ U6-F; 3′ pS2-R
Terms and licenses: Academic/Nonprofit Terms; Industry Terms: Not Available to Industry
Depositor comments: The gRNA was designed to target the following Genbank reference sequence(s): NM_001005862.2,NM_001289936.1,NM_001289937.1,NM_001289938.1,NM_004448.3. Note that this plasmid does NOT contain Cas9. It should be used in conjunction with lentiCas9-Blast (Addgene #52962) or otherwise with cell lines already expressing Cas9. Browse the full kinome gRNA library at http://www.addgene.org/pooled-library/broadgpp-human-kinome/ or visit http://www.broadinstitute.org/rnai/public/ for detailed protocols and information.
How to cite: ERBB2 gRNA (BRDN0001146057) was a gift from John Doench & David Root (Addgene plasmid # 76376 ; http://n2t.net/addgene:76376 ; RRID:Addgene_76376)
