[The description below was written by a language model from this plasmid's Addgene catalogue record and pLannotate feature annotations shown in this document.]
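Description:
ERBB2 gRNA (BRDN0001146057) is a third-generation lentiviral CRISPR guide plasmid built on the lentiGuide-Puro backbone, carrying a single guide RNA directed against human ERBB2 (HER2/neu). It is one of the individual clones belonging to a human kinome gRNA collection designed with optimized on-target and off-target rules, and the guide was chosen to match several ERBB2 reference transcripts. In E. coli the roughly 8.3 kb plasmid is maintained by a high-copy ColE1/pUC-type origin and selected with ampicillin through the β-lactamase gene. An f1 origin, an SV40 origin and remnants of a lac/T7/T3 cloning region are also present in the backbone.

The viral portion is arranged as a self-inactivating HIV-1 transfer vector. An RSV promoter drives a truncated 5' LTR, making genomic RNA production Tat-independent, followed by the Ψ packaging signal with a partial gag sequence and the Rev response element. A ΔU3 3' LTR and an SV40 polyadenylation signal close the unit. Within it, a human U6 RNA polymerase III promoter transcribes the ERBB2 spacer fused to the Streptococcus pyogenes Cas9 guide scaffold, with a cPPT/CTS element lying just downstream of this cassette. A separate EF-1α core promoter with its intron A expresses puromycin N-acetyltransferase for selection of transduced mammalian cells, and a WPRE downstream enhances transcript expression.

The plasmid does not encode Cas9, so it is meant to be used in cells already expressing Cas9 or alongside a separate Cas9 lentiviral vector, for knockout or loss-of-function studies of ERBB2.
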