Features (pLannotate 1.2.2; 29 found; start..end, strand, type, name):
     14..80      +  CDS            small t antigen (fragment): SV40 (simian virus 40) small t antigen
    106..317     +  promoter       EF-1α core promoter: core promoter for human elongation factor EF-1α
    318..1256    +  intron         EF-1α intron A: intron upstream of the start codon of human EF-1α
   1278..1877    +  CDS            PuroR (fragment): puromycin N-acetyltransferase; pac from Streptomyces; confers resistance to puromycin
   1893..2481    +  misc_feature   WPRE: woodchuck hepatitis virus posttranscriptional regulatory element
   2532..2551    +  misc_feature   cPPT/CTS (fragment): central polypurine tract and central termination sequence of HIV-1
   2553..2786    +  LTR            3' LTR (ΔU3): self-inactivating 3' long terminal repeat (LTR) from HIV-1
   2864..2985    +  polyA_signal   SV40 poly(A) signal: SV40 polyadenylation signal
   3025..3160    +  rep_origin     SV40 ori: SV40 origin of replication
   3181..3199    -  promoter       T7 promoter: promoter for bacteriophage T7 RNA polymerase
   3207..3362    +  CDS            lacZα (fragment): LacZα fragment of β-galactosidase; lacZ fragment
   3367..3795    +  rep_origin     f1 ori (sequence partly withheld): f1 bacteriophage origin of replication; arrow indicates direction of (+) strand synthesis
   3848..3952    +  promoter       AmpR promoter: bla
   3953..4813    +  CDS            AmpR: β-lactamase; bla; confers resistance to ampicillin, carbenicillin, and related antibiotics
   4984..5572    +  rep_origin     ori: high-copy-number ColE1/pMB1/pBR322/pUC origin of replication
   5755..5847    +  CDS            lacI (fragment): lac repressor; lacI; The lac repressor binds to the lac operator to inhibit transcription in E. coli. This inhibition can be relieved by adding lactose or isopropyl-β-D-thiogalactopyranoside (IPTG).
   5860..5881    +  protein_bind   CAP binding site: CAP binding activates transcription in the presence of cAMP. E. coli catabolite activator protein
   5896..5926    +  promoter       lac promoter: promoter for the E. coli lac operon
   5934..5950    +  protein_bind   lac operator: The lac repressor binds to the lac operator to inhibit transcription in E. coli. This inhibition can be relieved by adding lactose or isopropyl-β-D-thiogalactopyranoside (IPTG). lac repressor encoded by lacI
   5995..6013    +  promoter       T3 promoter: promoter for bacteriophage T3 RNA polymerase
   6041..6267    +  promoter       RSV promoter: Rous sarcoma virus enhancer/promoter
   6268..6448    +  LTR            5' LTR (truncated): truncated 5' long terminal repeat (LTR) from HIV-1
   6495..6620    +  misc_feature   HIV-1 Ψ: packaging signal of human immunodeficiency virus type 1
   6604..6967    +  CDS            HIV-1 gag (fragment): gag protein from human immunodeficiency virus 1; gag
   7113..7346    +  misc_feature   RRE: The Rev response element (RRE) of HIV-1 allows for Rev-dependent mRNA export from the nucleus to the cytoplasm.
   7723..7749    +  CDS            Rev (fragment): human immunodeficiency virus 1 (HIV-1) Rev protein; rev; enhances nuclear export of unspliced and incompletely spliced viral mRNAs
   7753..7993    +  promoter       U6 promoter: RNA polymerase III promoter for human U6 snRNA
   8023..8098    +  misc_RNA       gRNA scaffold: guide RNA scaffold for the Streptococcus pyogenes CRISPR/Cas9 system
   8154..8271    +  misc_feature   cPPT/CTS: central polypurine tract and central termination sequence of HIV-1
>Addgene plasmid #76376 | ERBB2 gRNA (BRDN0001146057) | addgene full sequence | sequence record 185720 | Addgene Assembled Sequence
CCCGGGTGCAAAGATGGATAAAGTTTTAAACAGAGAGGAATCTTTGCAGCTAATGGACCTTCTAGGTCTT
GAAAGGAGTGGGAATTGGCTCCGGTGCCCGTCAGTGGGCAGAGCGCACATCGCCCACAGTCCCCGAGAAG
TTGGGGGGAGGGGTCGGCAATTGATCCGGTGCCTAGAGAAGGTGGCGCGGGGTAAACTGGGAAAGTGATG
TCGTGTACTGGCTCCGCCTTTTTCCCGAGGGTGGGGGAGAACCGTATATAAGTGCAGTAGTCGCCGTGAA
CGTTCTTTTTCGCAACGGGTTTGCCGCCAGAACACAGGTAAGTGCCGTGTGTGGTTCCCGCGGGCCTGGC
CTCTTTACGGGTTATGGCCCTTGCGTGCCTTGAATTACTTCCACCTGGCTGCAGTACGTGATTCTTGATC
CCGAGCTTCGGGTTGGAAGTGGGTGGGAGAGTTCGAGGCCTTGCGCTTAAGGAGCCCCTTCGCCTCGTGC
TTGAGTTGAGGCCTGGCCTGGGCGCTGGGGCCGCCGCGTGCGAATCTGGTGGCACCTTCGCGCCTGTCTC
GCTGCTTTCGATAAGTCTCTAGCCATTTAAAATTTTTGATGACCTGCTGCGACGCTTTTTTTCTGGCAAG
ATAGTCTTGTAAATGCGGGCCAAGATCTGCACACTGGTATTTCGGTTTTTGGGGCCGCGGGCGGCGACGG
GGCCCGTGCGTCCCAGCGCACATGTTCGGCGAGGCGGGGCCTGCGAGCGCGGCCACCGAGAATCGGACGG
GGGTAGTCTCAAGCTGGCCGGCCTGCTCTGGTGCCTGGCCTCGCGCCGCCGTGTATCGCCCCGCCCTGGG
CGGCAAGGCTGGCCCGGTCGGCACCAGTTGCGTGAGCGGAAAGATGGCCGCTTCCCGGCCCTGCTGCAGG
GAGCTCAAAATGGAGGACGCGGCGCTCGGGAGAGCGGGCGGGTGAGTCACCCACACAAAGGAAAAGGGCC
TTTCCGTCCTCAGCCGTCGCTTCATGTGACTCCACGGAGTACCGGGCGCCGTCCAGGCACCTCGATTAGT
TCTCGAGCTTTTGGAGTACGTCGTCTTTAGGTTGGGGGGAGGGGTTTTATGCGATGGAGTTTCCCCACAC
TGAGTGGGTGGAGACTGAAGTTAGGCCAGCTTGGCACTTGATGTAATTCTCCTTGGAATTTGCCCTTTTT
GAGTTTGGATCTTGGTTCATTCTCAAGCCTCAGACAGTGGTTCAAAGTTTTTTTCTTCCATTTCAGGTGT
CGTGACGTACGGCCACCATGACCGAGTACAAGCCCACGGTGCGCCTCGCCACCCGCGACGACGTCCCCAG
GGCCGTACGCACCCTCGCCGCCGCGTTCGCCGACTACCCCGCCACGCGCCACACCGTCGATCCGGACCGC
CACATCGAGCGGGTCACCGAGCTGCAAGAACTCTTCCTCACGCGCGTCGGGCTCGACATCGGCAAGGTGT
GGGTCGCGGACGACGGCGCCGCCGTGGCGGTCTGGACCACGCCGGAGAGCGTCGAAGCGGGGGCGGTGTT
CGCCGAGATCGGCCCGCGCATGGCCGAGTTGAGCGGTTCCCGGCTGGCCGCGCAGCAACAGATGGAAGGC
CTCCTGGCGCCGCACCGGCCCAAGGAGCCCGCGTGGTTCCTGGCCACCGTCGGAGTCTCGCCCGACCACC
AGGGCAAGGGTCTGGGCAGCGCCGTCGTGCTCCCCGGAGTGGAGGCGGCCGAGCGCGCCGGGGTGCCCGC
CTTCCTGGAGACCTCCGCGCCCCGCAACCTCCCCTTCTACGAGCGGCTCGGCTTCACCGTCACCGCCGAC
GTCGAGGTGCCCGAAGGACCGCGCACCTGGTGCATGACCCGCAAGCCCGGTGCCTGAACGCGTTAAGTCG
ACAATCAACCTCTGGATTACAAAATTTGTGAAAGATTGACTGGTATTCTTAACTATGTTGCTCCTTTTAC
GCTATGTGGATACGCTGCTTTAATGCCTTTGTATCATGCTATTGCTTCCCGTATGGCTTTCATTTTCTCC
TCCTTGTATAAATCCTGGTTGCTGTCTCTTTATGAGGAGTTGTGGCCCGTTGTCAGGCAACGTGGCGTGG
TGTGCACTGTGTTTGCTGACGCAACCCCCACTGGTTGGGGCATTGCCACCACCTGTCAGCTCCTTTCCGG
GACTTTCGCTTTCCCCCTCCCTATTGCCACGGCGGAACTCATCGCCGCCTGCCTTGCCCGCTGCTGGACA
GGGGCTCGGCTGTTGGGCACTGACAATTCCGTGGTGTTGTCGGGGAAATCATCGTCCTTTCCTTGGCTGC
TCGCCTGTGTTGCCACCTGGATTCTGCGCGGGACGTCCTTCTGCTACGTCCCTTCGGCCCTCAATCCAGC
GGACCTTCCTTCCCGCGGCCTGCTGCCGGCTCTGCGGCCTCTTCCGCGTCTTCGCCTTCGCCCTCAGACG
AGTCGGATCTCCCTTTGGGCCGCCTCCCCGCGTCGACTTTAAGACCAATGACTTACAAGGCAGCTGTAGA
TCTTAGCCACTTTTTAAAAGAAAAGGGGGGACTGGAAGGGCTAATTCACTCCCAACGAAGACAAGATCTG
CTTTTTGCTTGTACTGGGTCTCTCTGGTTAGACCAGATCTGAGCCTGGGAGCTCTCTGGCTAACTAGGGA
ACCCACTGCTTAAGCCTCAATAAAGCTTGCCTTGAGTGCTTCAAGTAGTGTGTGCCCGTCTGTTGTGTGA
CTCTGGTAACTAGAGATCCCTCAGACCCTTTTAGTCAGTGTGGAAAATCTCTAGCAGTACGTATAGTAGT
TCATGTCATCTTATTATTCAGTATTTATAACTTGCAAAGAAATGAATATCAGAGAGTGAGAGGAACTTGT
TTATTGCAGCTTATAATGGTTACAAATAAAGCAATAGCATCACAAATTTCACAAATAAAGCATTTTTTTC
ACTGCATTCTAGTTGTGGTTTGTCCAAACTCATCAATGTATCTTATCATGTCTGGCTCTAGCTATCCCGC
CCCTAACTCCGCCCATCCCGCCCCTAACTCCGCCCAGTTCCGCCCATTCTCCGCCCCATGGCTGACTAAT
TTTTTTTATTTATGCAGAGGCCGAGGCCGCCTCGGCCTCTGAGCTATTCCAGAAGTAGTGAGGAGGCTTT
TTTGGAGGCCTAGGGACGTACCCAATTCGCCCTATAGTGAGTCGTATTACGCGCGCTCACTGGCCGTCGT
TTTACAACGTCGTGACTGGGAAAACCCTGGCGTTACCCAACTTAATCGCCTTGCAGCACATCCCCCTTTC
GCCAGCTGGCGTAATAGCGAAGAGGCCCGCACCGATCGCCCTTCCCAACAGTTGCGCAGCCTGAATGGCG
AATGGG
[124 nt withheld, positions 3367-3490]
C
[91 nt withheld, positions 3492-3582]
A
[49 nt withheld, positions 3584-3632]
CCTTTGACGTTGGAGTCCACGTTCTTT
[37 nt withheld, positions 3660-3696]
ACCCTATCTCGGTCTATTCTTTTGATTTATAAGGGATTTTGCCGATTTCGGCCTATTGGTTAAAAAATGA
GCTGATTTAACAAAAATTTAACGCGAATTTTAACAAAATATTAACGCTTACAATTTAGGTGGCACTTTTC
GGGGAAATGTGCGCGGAACCCCTATTTGTTTATTTTTCTAAATACATTCAAATATGTATCCGCTCATGAG
ACAATAACCCTGATAAATGCTTCAATAATATTGAAAAAGGAAGAGTATGAGTATTCAACATTTCCGTGTC
GCCCTTATTCCCTTTTTTGCGGCATTTTGCCTTCCTGTTTTTGCTCACCCAGAAACGCTGGTGAAAGTAA
AAGATGCTGAAGATCAGTTGGGTGCACGAGTGGGTTACATCGAACTGGATCTCAACAGCGGTAAGATCCT
TGAGAGTTTTCGCCCCGAAGAACGTTTTCCAATGATGAGCACTTTTAAAGTTCTGCTATGTGGCGCGGTA
TTATCCCGTATTGACGCCGGGCAAGAGCAACTCGGTCGCCGCATACACTATTCTCAGAATGACTTGGTTG
AGTACTCACCAGTCACAGAAAAGCATCTTACGGATGGCATGACAGTAAGAGAATTATGCAGTGCTGCCAT
AACCATGAGTGATAACACTGCGGCCAACTTACTTCTGACAACGATCGGAGGACCGAAGGAGCTAACCGCT
TTTTTGCACAACATGGGGGATCATGTAACTCGCCTTGATCGTTGGGAACCGGAGCTGAATGAAGCCATAC
CAAACGACGAGCGTGACACCACGATGCCTGTAGCAATGGCAACAACGTTGCGCAAACTATTAACTGGCGA
ACTACTTACTCTAGCTTCCCGGCAACAATTAATAGACTGGATGGAGGCGGATAAAGTTGCAGGACCACTT
CTGCGCTCGGCCCTTCCGGCTGGCTGGTTTATTGCTGATAAATCTGGAGCCGGTGAGCGTGGGTCTCGCG
GTATCATTGCAGCACTGGGGCCAGATGGTAAGCCCTCCCGTATCGTAGTTATCTACACGACGGGGAGTCA
GGCAACTATGGATGAACGAAATAGACAGATCGCTGAGATAGGTGCCTCACTGATTAAGCATTGGTAACTG
TCAGACCAAGTTTACTCATATATACTTTAGATTGATTTAAAACTTCATTTTTAATTTAAAAGGATCTAGG
TGAAGATCCTTTTTGATAATCTCATGACCAAAATCCCTTAACGTGAGTTTTCGTTCCACTGAGCGTCAGA
CCCCGTAGAAAAGATCAAAGGATCTTCTTGAGATCCTTTTTTTCTGCGCGTAATCTGCTGCTTGCAAACA
AAAAAACCACCGCTACCAGCGGTGGTTTGTTTGCCGGATCAAGAGCTACCAACTCTTTTTCCGAAGGTAA
CTGGCTTCAGCAGAGCGCAGATACCAAATACTGTTCTTCTAGTGTAGCCGTAGTTAGGCCACCACTTCAA
GAACTCTGTAGCACCGCCTACATACCTCGCTCTGCTAATCCTGTTACCAGTGGCTGCTGCCAGTGGCGAT
AAGTCGTGTCTTACCGGGTTGGACTCAAGACGATAGTTACCGGATAAGGCGCAGCGGTCGGGCTGAACGG
GGGGTTCGTGCACACAGCCCAGCTTGGAGCGAACGACCTACACCGAACTGAGATACCTACAGCGTGAGCT
ATGAGAAAGCGCCACGCTTCCCGAAGGGAGAAAGGCGGACAGGTATCCGGTAAGCGGCAGGGTCGGAACA
GGAGAGCGCACGAGGGAGCTTCCAGGGGGAAACGCCTGGTATCTTTATAGTCCTGTCGGGTTTCGCCACC
TCTGACTTGAGCGTCGATTTTTGTGATGCTCGTCAGGGGGGCGGAGCCTATGGAAAAACGCCAGCAACGC
GGCCTTTTTACGGTTCCTGGCCTTTTGCTGGCCTTTTGCTCACATGTTCTTTCCTGCGTTATCCCCTGAT
TCTGTGGATAACCGTATTACCGCCTTTGAGTGAGCTGATACCGCTCGCCGCAGCCGAACGACCGAGCGCA
GCGAGTCAGTGAGCGAGGAAGCGGAAGAGCGCCCAATACGCAAACCGCCTCTCCCCGCGCGTTGGCCGAT
TCATTAATGCAGCTGGCACGACAGGTTTCCCGACTGGAAAGCGGGCAGTGAGCGCAACGCAATTAATGTG
AGTTAGCTCACTCATTAGGCACCCCAGGCTTTACACTTTATGCTTCCGGCTCGTATGTTGTGTGGAATTG
TGAGCGGATAACAATTTCACACAGGAAACAGCTATGACCATGATTACGCCAAGCGCGCAATTAACCCTCA
CTAAAGGGAACAAAAGCTGGAGCTGCAAGCTTAATGTAGTCTTATGCAATACTCTTGTAGTCTTGCAACA
TGGTAACGATGAGTTAGCAACATGCCTTACAAGGAGAGAAAAAGCACCGTGCATGCCGATTGGTGGAAGT
AAGGTGGTACGATCGTGCCTTATTAGGAAGGCAACAGACGGGTCTGACATGGATTGGACGAACCACTGAA
TTGCCGCATTGCAGAGATATTGTATTTAAGTGCCTAGCTCGATACATAAACGGGTCTCTCTGGTTAGACC
AGATCTGAGCCTGGGAGCTCTCTGGCTAACTAGGGAACCCACTGCTTAAGCCTCAATAAAGCTTGCCTTG
AGTGCTTCAAGTAGTGTGTGCCCGTCTGTTGTGTGACTCTGGTAACTAGAGATCCCTCAGACCCTTTTAG
TCAGTGTGGAAAATCTCTAGCAGTGGCGCCCGAACAGGGACTTGAAAGCGAAAGGGAAACCAGAGGAGCT
CTCTCGACGCAGGACTCGGCTTGCTGAAGCGCGCACGGCAAGAGGCGAGGGGCGGCGACTGGTGAGTACG
CCAAAAATTTTGACTAGCGGAGGCTAGAAGGAGAGAGATGGGTGCGAGAGCGTCAGTATTAAGCGGGGGA
GAATTAGATCGCGATGGGAAAAAATTCGGTTAAGGCCAGGGGGAAAGAAAAAATATAAATTAAAACATAT
AGTATGGGCAAGCAGGGAGCTAGAACGATTCGCAGTTAATCCTGGCCTGTTAGAAACATCAGAAGGCTGT
AGACAAATACTGGGACAGCTACAACCATCCCTTCAGACAGGATCAGAAGAACTTAGATCATTATATAATA
CAGTAGCAACCCTCTATTGTGTGCATCAAAGGATAGAGATAAAAGACACCAAGGAAGCTTTAGACAAGAT
AGAGGAAGAGCAAAACAAAAGTAAGACCACCGCACAGCAAGCGGCCGCTGATCTTCAGACCTGGAGGAGG
AGATATGAGGGACAATTGGAGAAGTGAATTATATAAATATAAAGTAGTAAAAATTGAACCATTAGGAGTA
GCACCCACCAAGGCAAAGAGAAGAGTGGTGCAGAGAGAAAAAAGAGCAGTGGGAATAGGAGCTTTGTTCC
TTGGGTTCTTGGGAGCAGCAGGAAGCACTATGGGCGCAGCGTCAATGACGCTGACGGTACAGGCCAGACA
ATTATTGTCTGGTATAGTGCAGCAGCAGAACAATTTGCTGAGGGCTATTGAGGCGCAACAGCATCTGTTG
CAACTCACAGTCTGGGGCATCAAGCAGCTCCAGGCAAGAATCCTGGCTGTGGAAAGATACCTAAAGGATC
AACAGCTCCTGGGGATTTGGGGTTGCTCTGGAAAACTCATTTGCACCACTGCTGTGCCTTGGAATGCTAG
TTGGAGTAATAAATCTCTGGAACAGATTTGGAATCACACGACCTGGATGGAGTGGGACAGAGAAATTAAC
AATTACACAAGCTTAATACACTCCTTAATTGAAGAATCGCAAAACCAGCAAGAAAAGAATGAACAAGAAT
TATTGGAATTAGATAAATGGGCAAGTTTGTGGAATTGGTTTAACATAACAAATTGGCTGTGGTATATAAA
ATTATTCATAATGATAGTAGGAGGCTTGGTAGGTTTAAGAATAGTTTTTGCTGTACTTTCTATAGTGAAT
AGAGTTAGGCAGGGATATTCACCATTATCGTTTCAGACCCACCTCCCAACCCCGAGGGGACCCAGAGAGG
GCCTATTTCCCATGATTCCTTCATATTTGCATATACGATACAAGGCTGTTAGAGAGATAATTAGAATTAA
TTTGACTGTAAACACAAAGATATTAGTACAAAATACGTGACGTAGAAAGTAATAATTTCTTGGGTAGTTT
GCAGTTTTAAAATTATGTTTTAAAATGGACTATCATATGCTTACCGTAACTTGAAAGTATTTCGATTTCT
TGGCTTTATATATCTTGTGGAAAGGACGAAACACCGTCATCGCTCACAACCAAGTGGTTTTAGAGCTAGA
AATAGCAAGTTAAAATAAGGCTAGTCCGTTATCAACTTGAAAAAGTGGCACCGAGTCGGTGCTTTTTTAA
GCTTGGCGTAACTAGATCTTGAGACAAATGGCAGTATTCATCCACAATTTTAAAAGAAAAGGGGGGATTG
GGGGGTACAGTGCAGGGGAAAGAATAGTAGACATAATAGCAACAGACATACAAACTAAAGAATTACAAAA
ACAAATTACAAAAATTCAAAATTTTCGGGTTTATTACAGGGACAGCAGAGATCCACTTTGGCGCCGGCTC
GAGGGGG
