>Addgene plasmid #76376 | ERBB2 gRNA (BRDN0001146057) | depositor partial sequence | sequence record 143836 | Target Sequence
TCATCGCTCACAACCAAGTG
