>Addgene plasmid #76376 | ERBB2 gRNA (BRDN0001146057) | addgene partial sequence | sequence record 185719 | hU6-F
GTAGAAAGTAATAATTTCTTGGGTAGTTTGCAGTTTTAAAATTATGTTTTAAAATGGACTATCATATGCT
TACCGTAACTTGAAAGTATTTCGATTTCTTGGCTTTATATATCTTGTGGAAAGGACGAAACACCGTCATC
GCTCACAACCAAGTGGTTTTAGAGCTAGAAATAGCAAGTTAAAATAAGGCTAGTCCGTTATCAACTTGAA
AAAGTGGCACCGAGTCGGTGCTTTTTTAAGCTTGGCGTAACTAGATCTTGAGACAAATGGCAGTATTCAT
CCACAATTTTAAAAGAAAAGGGGGGATTGGGGGGTACAGTGCAGGGGAAAGAATAGTAGACATAATAGCA
ACAGACATACAAACTAAAGAATTACAAAAACAAATTACAAAAATTCAAAATTTTCGGGTTTATTACAGGG
ACAGCAGAGATCCACTTTGGCGCCGGCTCGAGGGGGCCCGGGTGCAAAGATGGATAAAGTTTTAAACAGA
GAGGAATCTTTGCAGCTAATGGACCTTCTAGGTCTTGAAAGGAGTGGGAATTGGCTCCGGTGCCCGTCAG
TGGGCAGAGC
